>Addgene plasmid #57361 | mEos2-Clathrin-15 | depositor partial sequence | sequence record 88496 | insert sequence
ATCCGCTAGCGCTACCGGTCGCCACCATGAGTGCGATTAAGCCAGACATGAAGATCAAACTCCGTATGGA
AGGCAACGTAAACGGGCACCACTTTGTGATCGACGGAGATGGTACAGGCAAGCCTTTTGAGGGAAAACAG
AGTATGGATCTTGAAGTCAAAGAGGGCGGACCTCTGCCTTTTGCCTTTGATATCCTGACCACTGCATTCC
ATTACGGCAACAGGGTATTCGCCAAATATCCAGACAACATACAAGACTATTTTAAGCAGTCGTTTCCTAA
GGGGTATTCGTGGGAACGAAGCTTGACTTTCGAAGACGGGGGCATTTGCATTGCCAGAAACGACATAACA
ATGGAAGGGGACACTTTCTATAATAAAGTTCGATTTTATGGTACCAACTTTCCCGCCAATGGTCCAGTTA
TGCAGAAGAAGACGCTGAAATGGGAGCCCTCCACTGAGAAAATGTATGTGCGTGATGGAGTGCTGACGGG
TGATATTCATATGGCTTTGTTGCTTGAAGGAAATGCCCATTACCGATGTGACTTCAGAACTACTTACAAA
GCTAAGGAGAAGGGTGTCAAGTTACCAGGCTACCACTTTGTGGACCACTGCATTGAGATTTTAAGCCATG
ACAAAGATTACAACAAGGTTAAGCTGTATGAGCATGCTGTTGCTCATTCTGGATTGCCTGACAATGCCAG
ACGATCCGGACTCAGATCTCGAGCTCAAGCTTCGAATTCTGCAGTCGACATGGCTGATGACTTTGGCTTC
TTCTCGTCGTCGGAGAGTGGTGCCCCGGAGGCGGCGGAGGAGGACCCGGCGGCCGCCTTCCTGGCCCAGC
AGGAGAGCGAGATTGCAGGCATAGAGAACGACGAGGGCTTCGGGGCACCTGCCGGCAGCCATGCGGCCCC
CGCACAGCCGGGCCCCACGAGTGGGGCTGGTTCTGAGGACATGGGGACCACAGTCAATGGAGATGTGTTT
CAGGAGGCCAACGGTCCTGCTGATGGCTACGCAGCCATTGCCCAGGCTGACAGGCTGACCCAGGAGCCTG
AGAGCATCCGCAAGTGGCGAGAGGAGCAGAGGAAACGGCTGCAAGAGCTGGATGCTGCATCTAAGGTCAC
GGAACAGGAATGGCGGGAGAAGGCCAAGAAGGACCTGGAGGAGTGGAACCAGCGCCAGAGTGAACAAGTA
GAGAAGAACAAGATCAACAACCGGGCATCCGAGGAGGCTTTCGTGAAGGAATCCAAGGAGGAGACCCCAG
GCACAGAGTGGGAGAAGGTGGCCCAGCTATGTGACTTCAACCCCAAGAGCAGCAAGCAGTGCAAAGATGT
GTCCCGCCTGCGCTCGGTGCTCATGTCCCTGAAGCAGACGCCACTGTCCCGCTAGGGATCCACCGGATCT
AGATAACTGATCATAATCAGCCATACCACATT
