>Addgene plasmid #57361 | mEos2-Clathrin-15 | addgene partial sequence | sequence record 109596 | CMV-F 5'-CGCAAATGGGCGGTAGGCGTG-3'
TGGTTTAGTGAACCGTCAGATCCGCTAGCGCTACCGGTCGCCACCATGAGTGCGATTAAGCCAGACATGA
AGATCAAACTCCGTATGGAAGGCAACGTAAACGGGCACCACTTTGTGATCGACGGAGATGGTACAGGCAA
GCCTTTTGAGGGAAAACAGAGTATGGATCTTGAAGTCAAAGAGGGCGGACCTCTGCCTTTTGCCTTTGAT
ATCCTGACCACTGCATTCCATTACGGCAACAGGGTATTCGCCAAATATCCAGACAACATACAAGACTATT
TTAAGCAGTCGTTTCCTAAGGGGTATTCGTGGGAACGAAGCTTGACTTTCGAAGACGGGGGCATTTGCAT
TGCCAGAAACGACATAACAATGGAAGGGGACACTTTCTATAATAAAGTTCGATTTTATGGTACCAACTTT
CCCGCCAATGGTCCAGTTATGCAGAAGAAGACGCTGAAATGGGAGCCCTCCACTGAGAAAATGTATGTGC
GTGATGGAGTGCTGACGGGTGATATTCATATGGCTTTGTTGCTTGAAGGAAATGCCCATTACCGATGTGA
CTTCAGAACTACTTACAAAGCTAAGGAGAAGGGTGTCAAGTTACCAGGCTACCACTTTGTGGACCACTGC
ATTGAGATTTTAAGCCATGACAAAGATTACAACAAGGTTAAGCTGTATGAGCATGCTGTTGCTCATTCTG
GATTGCCTGACAATGCCAGACGATCCGGACTCAGATCTCGAGCTCAAGCTTCGAATTCTGCAGTCGACAT
GGCTGATGACTTTGGCTTCTTCTCGTCGTCGGAGAGTGGTGCCCCGGAGGCGGCGGAGGAGGACCCGGCG
GCCGCCTTCCTGGCCCAGCAGGAGAGCGAGATTGCAGGCATAGA
