[The description below was written by a language model from this plasmid's Addgene catalogue record.]
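Description:
mEos2-Clathrin-15 is a mammalian expression plasmid that produces human clathrin light chain B (CLTB, also known as LCB) fused to the photoconvertible fluorescent protein mEos2. It is built on an mEos2 vector backbone of about 4.75 kb excluding the insert, is maintained at high copy number in E. coli under kanamycin selection, and carries a neomycin resistance marker that allows G418 selection of stably transfected mammalian cells. Expression of the fusion is driven by the CMV promoter, a strong constitutive promoter in most mammalian cell lines. The listed sequencing primers indicate an SV40 polyadenylation signal downstream of the coding region. The record does not state the cloning method or the exact orientation of the tag. The construct name suggests mEos2 precedes clathrin, and the "15" may denote a linker length, but neither point is confirmed in the fields. No feature table is provided, so the origin of replication and other backbone elements are not documented here.

The construct serves as a localization marker for clathrin-coated vesicles and pits. The light chain incorporates into clathrin coats, bringing the fluorescent tag to these structures in living or fixed cells. mEos2 is a monomeric green-to-red photoconvertible protein. The record lists excitation/emission maxima of 505/516 nm for the green state and 569/581 nm for the red state. Photoconversion of this kind is typically exploited for optical highlighting and tracking of selected protein populations, and for single-molecule localization super-resolution imaging such as PALM, here applied to endocytic and trafficking structures.
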