Addgene plasmid #57361: mEos2-Clathrin-15
Purpose: Localization: Clathrin Vesicles, Excitation: 505 / 569, Emission: 516 / 581
Depositing lab: Michael Davidson. Depositing organization: Florida State University, Tallahassee. Publication: A bright and photostable photoconvertible fluorescent protein. McKinney SA, Murphy CS, Hazelwood KL, Davidson MW, Looger LL. Nat Methods. 2009 Feb . 6(2):131-3. 10.1038/nmeth.1296 PubMed 19169260.
Backbone
  Vector backbone: mEos2
  Backbone size w/o insert (bp): 4750
  Vector type: Mammalian Expression
  Selectable markers: Neomycin (select with G418)
Growth in bacteria
  Bacterial resistance: Kanamycin, 50 μg/mL
  Growth temperature: 37°C
  Growth strain: DH5alpha
  Copy number: High Copy
Gene/Insert
  Gene/Insert name: Clathrin (alt name: NM_001834.2)
  Species: H. sapiens (human)
  Entrez Gene: CLTB (a.k.a. LCB)
  Promoter: CMV
  Tag / fusion protein: mEos2
  Cloning method: Unknown
  Sequencing primers: 5′ CMV-F; 3′ SV40pA-R
Terms and licenses: Academic/Nonprofit Terms; Industry Terms
Depositor comments: . Excitation = 505 / 569; Emission = 516 / 581
How to cite: mEos2-Clathrin-15 was a gift from Michael Davidson (Addgene plasmid # 57361 ; http://n2t.net/addgene:57361 ; RRID:Addgene_57361)
